Addgene plasmid #229478: JD92
Purpose: CMV promoter driving expression of adenoviral E4orf6 gene
Depositing lab: Nerea Zabaleta. Depositing organization: Schepens Eye Research Institute. Publication: E2A, VA RNA I, and L4-22k adenoviral helper genes are sufficient for AAV production in HEK293 cells. Doshi J, Couto E, Staiti J, Vandenberghe LH, Zabaleta N. Mol Ther Methods Clin Dev. 2024 Nov 13;32(4):101376. doi: 10.1016/j.omtm.2024.101376. eCollection 2024 Dec 12. PubMed 39670178.
Backbone
  Vector backbone: pGGAselect
  Backbone manufacturer: NEB
  Backbone size w/o insert (bp): 2458
  Vector type: Mammalian Expression, Adenoviral, AAV
Growth in bacteria
  Bacterial resistance: Ampicillin, 100 μg/mL
  Growth temperature: 37°C
  Growth strain: NEB Stable
  Copy number: High Copy
Gene/Insert
  Gene/Insert name: E4orf6
  Species: Synthetic
  Insert size (bp): 1737
  Promoter: CMV
  Cloning method: Golden Gate
Terms and licenses: Academic/Nonprofit Terms; Industry Terms: Not Available to Industry
Depositor comments: 5' Cloning Site: BbsI (Destroyed), 3' Cloning Site: BbsI (Destroyed)
How to cite: JD92 was a gift from Nerea Zabaleta (Addgene plasmid # 229478 ; http://n2t.net/addgene:229478 ; RRID:Addgene_229478)
