[The description below was written by a language model from this plasmid's Addgene catalogue record and pLannotate feature annotations shown in this document.]
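Description:
JD92 is a small mammalian expression plasmid, about 4.2 kb, built by Golden Gate assembly in the pGGAselect backbone, with the flanking BbsI cloning sites destroyed during assembly. It is propagated in E. coli from a high-copy ColE1/pUC-type origin and selected with ampicillin through the β-lactamase gene (AmpR) and its bla promoter. The feature table also detects a second, partial copy of the AmpR promoter just upstream. SP6 and T7 bacteriophage promoters flank the insert region as backbone remnants. No mammalian selection marker or reporter is annotated.

The payload is a single expression cassette in which the human cytomegalovirus immediate-early enhancer and promoter drive the adenoviral E4orf6 open reading frame, followed by a bovine growth hormone polyadenylation signal. The catalogue lists the insert as synthetic, and the annotation matches the coding sequence to the E4 34 kDa protein of human adenovirus C serotype 2. This protein cooperates with viral E1B-55K and the cellular factors elongin B, elongin C, cullin 5 and RBX1 to form an E3 ubiquitin ligase. The ligase targets substrates such as p53, DNA ligase IV and the MRN complex for proteasomal degradation, relieving cellular restriction of viral genome replication. No epitope tag is recorded.

E4orf6 is one of the classical adenoviral helper functions supplied for adeno-associated virus production. The plasmid is categorised under adenoviral and AAV uses and is associated with a study defining which helper genes are sufficient for AAV production in HEK293 cells. Isolating E4orf6 on its own CMV-driven plasmid allows it to be supplied or omitted independently of other helper genes in transfection-based experiments.
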