Features (pLannotate 1.2.2; 10 found; start..end, strand, type, name):
    254..272     +  promoter       SP6 promoter: promoter for bacteriophage SP6 RNA polymerase
    341..644     +  enhancer       CMV enhancer: human cytomegalovirus immediate early enhancer
    645..848     +  promoter       CMV promoter: human cytomegalovirus (CMV) immediate early promoter
    915..1796    +  CDS            E434_ADE02: Experimental evidence at protein level: Swiss-Prot protein existence level 1. Plays a major role to prevent cellular inhibition of viral genome replication by nuclear bodies. Assembles an SCF-like E3 ubiquitin ligase complex based on the cellular proteins ELOB, ELOC, CUL5 and RBX1, in cooperation with viral E1B-55K. This viral RING-type ligase ubiquitinates cellular substrates prior to proteasomal degradation: p53/TP53, LIG4, MRE11-RAD50-NBS1 (MRN) complex, ITGA3, DAXX and BLM. From Human adenovirus C serotype 2 (HAdV-2) (Human adenovirus 2).
   1819..1930    +  polyA_signal   bGH poly(A) signal: bovine growth hormone polyadenylation signal
   2128..2146    -  promoter       T7 promoter: promoter for bacteriophage T7 RNA polymerase
   2156..2213    +  promoter       AmpR promoter (fragment): bla
   2238..2342    +  promoter       AmpR promoter: bla
   2343..3203    +  CDS            AmpR: β-lactamase; bla; confers resistance to ampicillin, carbenicillin, and related antibiotics
   3401..3989    +  rep_origin     ori: high-copy-number ColE1/pMB1/pBR322/pUC origin of replication
>Addgene plasmid #229478 | JD92 | addgene full sequence | sequence record 455000 | Addgene NGS Result
CGAAAAATCAATAATCAGACAACAAGATGTGCGAACTCGATATTTTACACGACTCTCTTTACCAATTCTG
CCCCGAATTACACTTAAAACGACTCAACAGCTTAACGTTGGCTTGCCACGCATTACTTGACTGTAAAACT
CTCACTCTTACCGAACTTGGCCGTAACCTGCCAACCAAAGCGAGAACAAAACATAACATCAAACGAATCG
ACCGATTGTTAGGTAATCGTCACCTGCAGGAAGGTTTAAACGCATTTAGGTGACACTATAGAAGTGTGTA
TCGCTCGAGGGATCCGAATTCGAAGTCTTGGTACGGAGCGAGACCGGAGCGAGACGGGAGCGTTACATAA
CTTACGGTAAATGGCCCGCCTGGCTGACCGCCCAACGACCCCCGCCCATTGACGTCAATAATGACGTATG
TTCCCATAGTAACGCCAATAGGGACTTTCCATTGACGTCAATGGGTGGAGTATTTACGGTAAACTGCCCA
CTTGGCAGTACATCAAGTGTATCATATGCCAAGTACGCCCCCTATTGACGTCAATGACGGTAAATGGCCC
GCCTGGCATTATGCCCAGTACATGACCTTATGGGACTTTCCTACTTGGCAGTACATCTACGTATTAGTCA
TCGCTATTACCATGGTGATGCGGTTTTGGCAGTACATCAATGGGCGTGGATAGCGGTTTGACTCACGGGG
ATTTCCAAGTCTCCACCCCATTGACGTCAATGGGAGTTTGTTTTGGCACCAAAATCAACGGGACTTTCCA
AAATGTCGTAACAACTCCGCCCCATTGACGCAAATGGGCGGTAGGCGTGTACGGTGGGAGGTCTATATAA
GCAGAGCTCACTGTGACTGATTGAGCTGGTGCCGTGTCGAGTGGTGTTTTTTAATAGGTTTTTTTACTGG
AAATATGACTACGTCCGGCGTTCCATTTGGCATGACACTACGACCAACACGATCTCGGTTGTCTCGGCGC
ACTCCGTACAGTAGGGATCGCCTACCTCCTTTTGAGACAGAGACCCGCGCTACCATACTGGAGGATCATC
CGCTGCTGCCCGAATGTAACACTTTGACAATGCACAACGTGAGTTACGTGCGAGGTCTCCCCTGCAGTGT
GGGATTTACGCTGATTCAGGAATGGGTTGTTCCCTGGGATATGGTTCTGACGCGGGAGGAGCTTGTAATC
CTGAGGAAGTGTATGCACGTGTGCCTGTGTTGTGCCAACATTGATATCATGACGAGCATGATGATCCATG
GTTACGAGTCCTGGGCTCTCCACTGTCATTGTTCCAGTCCCGGTTCCCTGCAGTGCATAGCCGGCGGGCA
GGTTTTGGCCAGCTGGTTTAGGATGGTGGTGGATGGCGCCATGTTTAATCAGAGGTTTATATGGTACCGG
GAGGTGGTGAATTACAACATGCCAAAAGAGGTAATGTTTATGTCCAGCGTGTTTATGAGGGGTCGCCACT
TAATCTACCTGCGCTTGTGGTATGATGGCCACGTGGGTTCTGTGGTCCCCGCCATGAGCTTTGGATACAG
CGCCTTGCACTGTGGGATTTTGAACAATATTGTGGTGCTGTGCTGCAGTTACTGTGCTGATTTAAGTGAG
ATCAGGGTGCGCTGCTGTGCCCGGAGGACAAGGCGGCTCATGCTGCGGGCGGTGCGAATCATCGCTGAGG
AGACCACTGCCATGTTGTATTCCTGCAGGACGGAGCGGCGGCGGCAGCAGTTTATTCGCGCGCTGCTGCA
GCACCACCGCCCTATCCTGATGCACGATTATGACTCTACCCCCATGTAGATGCCATTTATCTATTTTACT
GTGCCTTCTAGTTGCCAGCCATCTGTTGTTTGCCCCTCCCCCGTGCCTTCCTTGACCCTGGAAGGTGCCA
CTCCCACTGTCCTTTCCTAATAAAATGAGGAAATTGCATCGCATTGTCTGAGTAGGTGTCATTCTATTCT
GGGGGGTGGGGTGGGGCAGGACAGCAAGGGGGAGGATTGGGAACACAATAGCAGGCATGCTGGGGATGCG
GTGGGCTCTATGGCCATCGTCTCACCATGGTCTCACCATTCCTGTAGACTTCTTAATTAAGACGTCAGAA
TTCTCGAGGCGGCCGCATGTGAGTCTCCCTATAGTGAGTCGTATTAATTTCGCGGGCGGAACCCCTATTT
GTTTATTTTTCTAAATACATTCAAATATGTATCCGCTCATGAGTAGCACCAGGCGTTTAAGGGCACCCGC
GGAACCCCTATTTGTTTATTTTTCTAAATACATTCAAATATGTATCCGCTCATGAGACAATAACCCTGAT
AAATGCTTCAATAATATTGAAAAAGGAAGAGTATGAGTATTCAACATTTCCGTGTCGCCCTTATTCCCTT
TTTTGCGGCATTTTGCCTTCCTGTTTTTGCTCACCCAGAAACGCTGGTGAAAGTAAAAGATGCTGAAGAT
CAGTTGGGTGCACGAGTGGGTTACATCGAACTGGATCTCAACAGCGGTAAGATCCTTGAGAGTTTTCGCC
CCGAAGAACGTTTTCCAATGATGAGCACTTTTAAAGTTCTGCTATGTGGCGCGGTATTATCCCGTATTGA
CGCCGGGCAAGAGCAACTCGGTCGCCGCATACACTATTCTCAGAATGACTTGGTTGAGTACTCACCAGTC
ACAGAAAAGCATCTTACGGATGGCATGACAGTAAGAGAATTATGCAGTGCTGCCATAACCATGAGTGATA
ACACTGCGGCCAACTTACTTCTGACAACGATCGGAGGACCGAAGGAGCTAACCGCTTTTTTGCACAACAT
GGGGGATCATGTAACTCGCCTTGATCGTTGGGAACCGGAGCTGAATGAAGCCATACCAAACGACGAGCGT
GACACCACGATGCCTGTAGCAATGGCAACAACGTTGCGCAAACTATTAACTGGCGAACTACTTACTCTAG
CTTCCCGGCAACAATTAATAGACTGGATGGAGGCGGATAAAGTTGCAGGACCACTTCTGCGCTCGGCCCT
TCCGGCTGGCTGGTTTATTGCTGATAAATCTGGAGCCGGTGAGCGTGGATCTCGCGGTATCATTGCAGCA
CTGGGGCCAGATGGTAAGCCCTCCCGTATCGTAGTTATCTACACGACGGGGAGTCAGGCAACTATGGATG
AACGAAATAGACAGATCGCTGAGATAGGTGCGTCACTGATTAAGCATTGGTAACTGTCAGACCAAGTTTA
CTCATATATACTTTAGATTGATTTAAAACTTCATTTTTAATTTAAAAGGATCTAGGTGAAGATCCTTTAC
GTGCCGATCAAAGTCTCATTTTCGCCAAAAGTTGTCATGACCAAAATCCCTTAACGTGAGTTTTCGTTCC
ACTGAGCGTCAGACCCCGTAGAAAAGATCAAAGGATCTTCTTGAGATCCTTTTTTTCTGCGCGTAATCTG
CTGCTTGCAAACAAAAAAACCACCGCTACCAGCGGTGGTTTGTTTGCCGGATCAAGAGCTACCAACTCTT
TTTCCGAAGGTAACTGGCTTCAGCAGAGCGCAGATACCAAATACTGTTCTTCTAGTGTAGCCGTAGTTAG
GCCACCACTTCAAGAACTCTGTAGCACCGCCTACATACCTCGCTCTGCTAATCCTGTTACCAGTGGCTGC
TGCCAGTGGCGATAAGTCGTGTCTTACCGGGTTGGACTCAAGACGATAGTTACCGGATAAGGCGCAGCGG
TCGGGCTGAACGGGGGGTTCGTGCACACAGCCCAGCTTGGAGCGAACGACCTACACCGAACTGAGATACC
TACAGCGTGAGCTATGAGAAAGCGCCACGCTTCCCGAAGGGAGAAAGGCGGACAGGTATCCGGTAAGCGG
CAGGGTCGGAACAGGAGAGCGCACGAGGGAGCTTCCAGGGGGAAACGCCTGGTATCTTTATAGTCCTGTC
GGGTTTCGCCACCTCTGACTTGAGCGTCGATTTTTGTGATGCTCGTCAGGGGGGCGGAGCCTATGGAAAA
ACGCCAGCAATGCGGCCTTTTTACGGTTCCTGGCCTTTTGCTGGCCTTTTGCTCACATGTTCTTTCCTGC
GTTATCCCCTGATTCTGTGGATAACCGTATTACCGCCTTTGAGTGAGCTGATACCGCTCGCCGCAGCCGA
ACGACCGAGCGCAGCGAGTCAGTGAGCGAGGAAGC
